>Addgene plasmid #115001 | LRR1 K2_pECIA2 | addgene full sequence | sequence record 296814 | Addgene NGS Result
GTAAAACGACGGCCAGTGAATTAATTCGTTGCAGGACAGGATGTGGTGCCCGATGTGACTAGCTCTTTGC
TGCAGGCCGTCCTATCCTCTGGTTCCGATAAGAGACCCAGAACTCCGGCCCCCCACCGCCCACCGCCACC
CCCATACATATGTGGTACGCAAGTAAGAGTGCCTGCGCATGCCCCATGTGCCCCACCAAGAGCTTTGCAT
CCCATACAAGTCCCCAAAGTGGAGAACCGAACCAATTCTTCGCGGGCAGAACAAAAGCTTCTGCACACGT
CTCCACTCGAATTTGGAGCCGGCCGGCGTGTGCAAAAGAGGTGAATCGAACGAAAGACCCGTGTGTAAAG
CCGCGTTTCCAAAATGTATAAAACCGAGAGCATCTGGCCAATGTGCATCAGTTGTGGTCAGCAGCAAAAT
CAAGTGAATCATCTCAGTGCAACTAAAGGGGGGATCCGATCTCAATATGAAGTTATGCATATTACTGGCC
GTCGTGGCCTTTGTTGGCCTCTCGCTCGGGTCAGATCTAGAAGCTGATCGACGAGCTCTAATCGCACTTC
GTGACGGTGTTCATGGGCGTCCATTGCTGTGGAATCTAACAGCACCACCGTGTACTTGGGGAGGAGTCCA
ATGTGAGTCGGGTCGTGTCACAGCACTCCGATTACCCGGTGTGGGTTTATCGGGTCCATTACCAATCGCC
ATCGGAAACCTTACAAAGCTCGAAACTTTATCATTCCGATTCAATGCTCTTAACGGTCCTCTCCCGCCGG
ATTTCGCAAACCTAACTCTTCTCCGTTACTTGTATCTTCAAGGAAACGCATTTTCCGGCGAGATTCCTTC
GTTTCTCTTCACTCTACCAAACATTATTCGGATCAATCTCGCCCAGAATAATTTCTTGGGTCGGATCCCG
GATAATGTCAATTCTGCAACCCGGTTAGCTACTCTTTACTTGCAGGATAATCAACTCACCGGTCCAATCC
CGGAGATTAAGATTAAGCTTCAACAGTTTAATGTCTCATCCAATCAGTTAAACGGGTCGATTCCGGATCC
GTTGTCGGGTATGCCCAAAACCGCCTTTTTAGGCAATTTGCTCTGTGGGAAGCCGTTAGATGCTTGCCCT
GTCAATGGCACTGGAAACGGTACTGTGACGCCTGGAGGAAAAGGGAAAAGCGACAAGTTATCTCTGGAGG
TGCTGTTCCAGGGACCAGGGAGCGACAAAACTCACACATGCCCACCGTGCCCAGCACCTGAACTCCTGGG
GGGACCGTCAGTCTTCCTCTTCCCCCCAAAACCCAAGGACACCCTCATGATCTCCCGGACCCCTGAGGTC
ACATGCGTGGTGGTGGACGTGAGCCACGAAGACCCTGAGGTCAAGTTCAACTGGTACGTGGACGGCGTGG
AGGTGCATAATGCCAAGACAAAGCCGCGGGAGGAGCAGTACAACAGCACGTACCGTGTGGTCAGCGTCCT
CACCGTCCTGCACCAGGACTGGCTGAATGGCAAGGAGTACAAGTGCAAGGTCTCCAACAAAGCCCTCCCA
GCCCCCATCGAGAAAACCATCTCCAAAGCCAAAGGGCAGCCCCGAGAACCACAGGTGTACACCCTGCCCC
CATCCCGGGAGGAGATGACCAAGAACCAGGTCAGCCTGACCTGCCTGGTCAAAGGCTTCTATCCCAGCGA
CATCGCCGTGGAGTGGGAGAGCAATGGGCAGCCGGAGAACAACTACAAGACCACGCCTCCCGTGCTGGAC
TCCGACGGCTCCTTCTTCCTCTACAGCAAGCTCACCGTGGACAAGAGCAGGTGGCAGCAGGGGAACGTCT
TCTCATGCTCCGTGATGCATGAGGGTCTGCACAACCACTACACGCAGAAGAGCCTCTCCCTGTCTCCGGG
TAAATCTAGAGGGCCCTTCGAAGGTAAGCCTATCCCTAACCCTCTCCTCGGTCTCGATTCTACGCGTACC
GGTCATCATCACCATCACCATTGAGTTTAAACCCGCTGATCAGCCTCGACTGTGCCTTCTAAGGCCTGAG
CTCGCTGATCAGCCTCGATCGAGGATCCAGACATGATAAGATACATTGATGAGTTTGGACAAACCACAAC
TAGAATGCAGTGAAAAAAATGCTTTATTTGTGAAATTTGTGATGCTATTGCTTTATTTGTAACCATTATA
AGCTGCAATAAACAAGTTAACAACAACAATTGCATTCATTTTATGTTTCAGGTTCAGGGGGAGGTGTGGG
AGGTTTTTTAAAGCAAGTAAAACCTCTACAAATGTGGTATGGCTGATTATGATCAGTCGACCTGCAGGCA
TGCAAGCTTGGCGTAATCATGGTCATAGCTGTTTCCTGTGTGAAATTGTTATCCGCTCACAATTCCACAC
AACATACGAGCCGGAAGCATAAAGTGTAAAGCCTGGGGTGCCTAATGAGTGAGCTAACTCACATTAATTG
CGTTGCGCTCACTGCCCGCTTTCCAGTCGGGAAACCTGTCGTGCCAGCTGCATTAATGAATCGGCCAACG
CGCGGGGAGAGGCGGTTTGCGTATTGGGCGCTCTTCCGCTTCCTCGCTCACTGACTCGCTGCGCTCGGTC
GTTCGGCTGCGGCGAGCGGTATCAGCTCACTCAAAGGCGGTAATACGGTTATCCACAGAATCAGGGGATA
ACGCAGGAAAGAACATGTGAGCAAAAGGCCAGCAAAAGGCCAGGAACCGTAAAAAGGCCGCGTTGCTGGC
GTTTTTCCATAGGCTCCGCCCCCCTGACGAGCATCACAAAAATCGACGCTCAAGTCAGAGGTGGCGAAAC
CCGACAGGACTATAAAGATACCAGGCGTTTCCCCCTGGAAGCTCCCTCGTGCGCTCTCCTGTTCCGACCC
TGCCGCTTACCGGATACCTGTCCGCCTTTCTCCCTTCGGGAAGCGTGGCGCTTTCTCATAGCTCACGCTG
TAGGTATCTCAGTTCGGTGTAGGTCGTTCGCTCCAAGCTGGGCTGTGTGCACGAACCCCCCGTTCAGCCC
GACCGCTGCGCCTTATCCGGTAACTATCGTCTTGAGTCCAACCCGGTAAGACACGACTTATCGCCACTGG
CAGCAGCCACTGGTAACAGGATTAGCAGAGCGAGGTATGTAGGCGGTGCTACAGAGTTCTTGAAGTGGTG
GCCTAACTACGGCTACACTAGAAGAACAGTATTTGGTATCTGCGCTCTGCTGAAGCCAGTTACCTTCGGA
AAAAGAGTTGGTAGCTCTTGATCCGGCAAACAAACCACCGCTGGTAGCGGTGGTTTTTTTGTTTGCAAGC
AGCAGATTACGCGCAGAAAAAAAGGATCTCAAGAAGATCCTTTGATCTTTTCTACGGGGTCTGACGCTCA
GTGGAACGAAAACTCACGTTAAGGGATTTTGGTCATGAGATTATCAAAAAGGATCTTCACCTAGATCCTT
TTAAATTAAAAATGAAGTTTTAAATCAATCTAAAGTATATATGAGTAAACTTGGTCTGACAGTTACCAAT
GCTTAATCAGTGAGGCACCTATCTCAGCGATCTGTCTATTTCGTTCATCCATAGTTGCCTGACTCCCCGT
CGTGTAGATAACTACGATACGGGAGGGCTTACCATCTGGCCCCAGTGCTGCAATGATACCGCGAGACCCA
CGCTCACCGGCTCCAGATTTATCAGCAATAAACCAGCCAGCCGGAAGGGCCGAGCGCAGAAGTGGTCCTG
CAACTTTATCCGCCTCCATCCAGTCTATTAATTGTTGCCGGGAAGCTAGAGTAAGTAGTTCGCCAGTTAA
TAGTTTGCGCAACGTTGTTGCCATTGCTACAGGCATCGTGGTGTCACGCTCGTCGTTTGGTATGGCTTCA
TTCAGCTCCGGTTCCCAACGATCAAGGCGAGTTACATGATCCCCCATGTTGTGCAAAAAAGCGGTTAGCT
CCTTCGGTCCTCCGATCGTTGTCAGAAGTAAGTTGGCCGCAGTGTTATCACTCATGGTTATGGCAGCACT
GCATAATTCTCTTACTGTCATGCCATCCGTAAGATGCTTTTCTGTGACTGGTGAGTACTCAACCAAGTCA
TTCTGAGAATAGTGTATGCGGCGACCGAGTTGCTCTTGCCCGGCGTCAATACGGGATAATACCGCGCCAC
ATAGCAGAACTTTAAAAGTGCTCATCATTGGAAAACGTTCTTCGGGGCGAAAACTCTCAAGGATCTTACC
GCTGTTGAGATCCAGTTCGATGTAACCCACTCGTGCACCCAACTGATCTTCAGCATCTTTTACTTTCACC
AGCGTTTCTGGGTGAGCAAAAACAGGAAGGCAAAATGCCGCAAAAAAGGGAATAAGGGCGACACGGAAAT
GTTGAATACTCATACTCTTCCTTTTTCAATATTATTGAAGCATTTATCAGGGTTATTGTCTCATGAGCGG
ATACATATTTGAATGTATTTAGAAAAATAAACAAATAGGGGTTCCGCGCACATTTCCCCGAAAAGTGCCA
CCTGACGTCTAAGAAACCATTATTATCATGACATTAACCTATAAAAATAGGCGTATCACGAGGCCCTTTC
GTCTCGCGCGTTTCGGTGATGACGGTGAAAACCTCTGACACATGCAGCTCCCGGAGACGGTCACAGCTTG
TCTGTAAGCGGATGCCGGGAGCAGACAAGCCCGTCAGGGCGCGTCAGCGGGTGTTGGCGGGTGTCGGGGC
TGGCTTAACTATGCGGCATCAGAGCAGATTGTACTGAGAGTGCACCATATGCGGTGTGAAATACCGCACA
GATGCGTAAGGAGAAAATACCGCATCAGGCGCCATTCGCCATTCAGGCTGCGCAACTGTTGGGAAGGGCG
ATCGGTGCGGGCCTCTTCGCTATTACGCCAGCTGGCGAAAGGGGGATGTGCTGCAAGGCGATTAAGTTGG
GTAACGCCAGGGTTTTCCCAGTCACGACGTT
Features (pLannotate 1.2.2; 18 found; start..end, strand, type, name):
     23..449     +  promoter       MT promoter: Drosophila metallothionein promoter
    464..1183    +  CDS            Y5659_ARATH (fragment): Experimental evidence at protein level: Swiss-Prot protein existence level 1. Might be involved in early recognition of growth promoting fungi. Appears to be specific for P.indica. From Arabidopsis thaliana (Mouse-ear cress).
    467..520     +  sig_peptide    BiP signal sequence: Drosophila BiP signal sequence
   1214..1894    +  CDS            IGHG1 (fragment): IGHG1_HUMAN - Experimental evidence at protein level: Swiss-Prot protein existence level 1. Constant region of immunoglobulin heavy chains. Immunoglobulins, also known as antibodies, are membrane-bound or secreted glycoproteins produced by B lymphocytes. In the recognition phase of humoral immunity, the membrane-bound immunoglobulins serve as receptors which, upon binding of a specific antigen, trigger the clonal expansion and differentiation of B lymphocytes into immunoglobulins- secreting plasma cells. Secreted immunoglobulins mediate the effector phase of humoral immunity, which results in
   1913..1954    +  CDS            V5 tag: epitope tag from simian virus 5
   2054..2188    -  polyA_signal   SV40 poly(A) signal: SV40 polyadenylation signal
   2211..2295    -  CDS            large T antigen (fragment): large T antigen from SV40 (simian virus 40)
   2295..2319    +  misc_feature   MCS (fragment): pUC18/19 multiple cloning site
   2356..2372    -  protein_bind   lac operator: The lac repressor binds to the lac operator to inhibit transcription in E. coli. This inhibition can be relieved by adding lactose or isopropyl-β-D-thiogalactopyranoside (IPTG). lac repressor encoded by lacI
   2380..2410    -  promoter       lac promoter: promoter for the E. coli lac operon
   2425..2446    -  protein_bind   CAP binding site: CAP binding activates transcription in the presence of cAMP. E. coli catabolite activator protein
   2459..2551    -  CDS            lacI (fragment): lac repressor; lacI; The lac repressor binds to the lac operator to inhibit transcription in E. coli. This inhibition can be relieved by adding lactose or isopropyl-β-D-thiogalactopyranoside (IPTG).
   2734..3322    -  rep_origin     ori: high-copy-number ColE1/pMB1/pBR322/pUC origin of replication
   3493..4353    -  CDS            AmpR: β-lactamase; bla; confers resistance to ampicillin, carbenicillin, and related antibiotics
   4354..4458    -  promoter       AmpR promoter: bla
   4553..4588    +  CDS            rop (fragment): Rop protein, which maintains plasmids at low copy number; rop
   4690..4789    +  misc_feature   bom (fragment): basis of mobility region from pBR322
   4795..21      -  CDS            lacZα (fragment) (across the origin): LacZα fragment of β-galactosidase; lacZ fragment
