[The description below was written by a language model from this plasmid's Addgene catalogue record and pLannotate feature annotations shown in this document.]
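Description:
LRR1 K2_pECIA2 is a 4.9 kb insect-cell expression plasmid built on the pECIA2 backbone and designed for secreted protein production in Drosophila cell culture. It is maintained in E. coli as a high-copy plasmid through a ColE1/pUC-type origin and selected with ampicillin via the β-lactamase gene. The remaining bacterial annotations (lac promoter/operator, and lacZα, lacI, rop and bom fragments) are leftovers of the pUC/pBR322-derived cloning backbone and have no role in expression of the insert. No selectable marker for insect cells is annotated.

The expression cassette is driven by the copper-inducible Drosophila metallothionein promoter, so transcription is switched on by adding copper sulfate. Downstream, a Drosophila BiP signal sequence directs the product into the secretory pathway. It is fused to the extracellular domain of the Arabidopsis thaliana leucine-rich repeat receptor kinase LRR1 (AT5G16590), which was inserted by ligation-independent cloning. The ectodomain continues in frame into a human IgG1 heavy-chain constant-region (Fc) fragment, followed by a V5 epitope. The record also lists a hexahistidine tag, although the feature table does not annotate it separately. An SV40 polyadenylation signal is annotated downstream of the cassette, though it is listed on the reverse strand.

The plasmid serves as the "bait" member of a paired set and is meant to be used with the corresponding prey vector, LRR1 K2_pECIA14. The Fc fusion provides a handle for capturing the secreted ectodomain, while V5 and His allow detection or purification. The plasmid comes from a study that mapped an extracellular interaction network among Arabidopsis LRR receptor kinases.
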