Addgene plasmid #115001: LRR1 K2_pECIA2
Purpose: Bait vector LRR1 K2_pECIA2 should be used with prey vector LRR1 K2_pECIA14.
Depositing lab: Youssef Belkhadir. Depositing organization: Gregor Mendel Institute of Molecular Plant Biology. Publication: An extracellular network of Arabidopsis leucine-rich repeat receptor kinases. Smakowska-Luzan E, Mott GA, Parys K, Stegmann M, Howton TC, Layeghifard M, Neuhold J, Lehner A, Kong J, Grunwald K, Weinberger N, Satbhai SB, Mayer D, Busch W, Madalinski M, Stolt-Bergner P, Provart NJ, Mukhtar MS, Zipfel C, Desveaux D, Guttman DS, Belkhadir Y. Nature. 2018 Jan 18;553(7688):342-346. doi: 10.1038/nature25184. Epub 2018 Jan 10. PubMed 29320478.
Backbone
  Vector backbone: pECIA2
  Backbone manufacturer: Chris Garcia (Addgene plasmid # 47032)
  Vector type: Insect Expression
Growth in bacteria
  Bacterial resistance: Ampicillin, 100 μg/mL
  Growth temperature: 37°C
  Growth strain: DH5alpha
  Copy number: High Copy
Gene/Insert
  Gene/Insert name: AT5G16590
  Species: A. thaliana (mustard weed)
  Entrez Gene: AT5G16590 (a.k.a. AT5G16590, LRR1, Leucine rich repeat protein 1, MTG13.3, MTG13_3)
  Promoter: Metallothionein (Copper-Inducible)
  Tag / fusion protein: Fc, V5 and hexahistidine tags (C terminal on backbone)
  Cloning method: Ligation Independent Cloning
Terms and licenses: Academic/Nonprofit Terms; Industry Terms: Not Available to Industry
Depositor comments: Plasmid for secreted expression in Drosophila cell culture by induction via CuSO4. Insert is an extracellular domain of indicated LRR-RK, C-terminally tagged with Fc, V5 and hexahistidine tags. Insert Protein Sequence: SDLEADRRALIALRDGVHGRPLLWNLTAPPCTWGGVQCESGRVTALRLPGVGLSGPLPIAIGNLTKLETLSFRFNALNGPLPPDFANLTLLRYLYLQGNAFSGEIPSFLFTLPNIIRINLAQNNFLGRIPDNVNSATRLATLYLQDNQLTGPIPEIKIKLQQFNVSSNQLNGSIPDPLSGMPKTAFLGNLLCGKPLDACPVNGTGNGTVTPGGKGKSDKLS
How to cite: LRR1 K2_pECIA2 was a gift from Youssef Belkhadir (Addgene plasmid # 115001 ; http://n2t.net/addgene:115001 ; RRID:Addgene_115001)
